>Addgene plasmid #146796 | pLNHA-C1-HsNot3_239-590_K | depositor full sequence | sequence record 289242 | Full Sequence
TAGTTATTAATAGTAATCAATTACGGGGTCATTAGTTCATAGCCCATATATGGAGTTCCGCGTTACATAA
CTTACGGTAAATGGCCCGCCTGGCTGACCGCCCAACGACCCCCGCCCATTGACGTCAATAATGACGTATG
TTCCCATAGTAACGCCAATAGGGACTTTCCATTGACGTCAATGGGTGGAGTATTTACGGTAAACTGCCCA
CTTGGCAGTACATCAAGTGTATCATATGCCAAGTACGCCCCCTATTGACGTCAATGACGGTAAATGGCCC
GCCTGGCATTATGCCCAGTACATGACCTTATGGGACTTTCCTACTTGGCAGTACATCTACGTATTAGTCA
TCGCTATTACCATGGTGATGCGGTTTTGGCAGTACATCAATGGGCGTGGATAGCGGTTTGACTCACGGGG
ATTTCCAAGTCTCCACCCCATTGACGTCAATGGGAGTTTGTTTTGGCACCAAAATCAACGGGACTTTCCA
AAATGTCGTAACAACTCCGCCCCATTGACGCAAATGGGCGGTAGGCGTGTACGGTGGGAGGTCTATATAA
GCAGAGCTCTCTGGCTAACTAGAGAACCCACTGCTTACTGGCTTATCGAAATTAATACGACTCACTATAG
GGAGACCCAAGCTCTAGCGCTACCGGTCGCCACCATGGACGCACAAACACGACGACGTGAGCGTCGCGCT
GAGAAACAAGCTCAATGGAAAGCTGCAAACGGTGGATCTCCTCCACATATGGCTTACCCATACGATGTTC
CAGATTACGCTCCTCCATCTCGAGCTCAAGCTTCGAATTCTGCAGTCGACGGTACCGCGGGCGTCGCCAC
CTCCCCCCCCAGCCACAGCCACATGGAGGATGAGATCTTCAACCAGTCCAGCAGCACGCCCACCTCAACC
ACCTCCAGCTCTCCCATCCCGCCCAGCCCAGCCAACTGTACCACGGAAAACTCTGAAGATGATAAGAAGA
GGGGACGTTCCACAGACAGTGAAGTCAGCCAGTCTCCAGCCAAAAACGGCTCCAAGCCTGTCCACAGCAA
CCAGCACCCTCAGTCCCCAGCTGTGCCGCCCACCTACCCCTCCGGCCCCCCGCCTGCTGCCTCTGCCTTG
AGCACCACTCCTGGCAACAATGGGGTCCCCGCCCCCGCAGCACCCCCAAGTGCCCTGGGCCCCAAGGCCA
GTCCAGCTCCCAGCCACAACTCGGGCACCCCTGCTCCCTATGCCCAGGCTGTGGCCCCACCAGCTCCCAG
TGGGCCCAGCACGACCCAGCCCCGGCCCCCCAGCGTCCAGCCTAGCGGAGGCGGAGGCGGCGGCAGCGGA
GGTGGAGGGAGCAGCAGCAGTAGTAACAGCAGTGCCGGTGGAGGGGCTGGCAAGCAGAATGGCGCCACCA
GTTACAGCTCAGTTGTGGCAGACAGCCCGGCAGAGGTGGCTTTGAGCAGCAGTGGGGGCAACAATGCCAG
CAGCCAGGCCTTGGGCCCCCCTTCCGGCCCCCACAACCCACCTCCCAGCACCTCGAAGGAACCCAGTGCG
GCAGCCCCAACGGGGGCTGGGGGCGTGGCCCCAGGCTCAGGGAACAACTCAGGGGGACCCAGCCTCCTGG
TGCCACTGCCTGTGAATCCTCCCAGCTCCCCAACGCCCAGCTTCAGTGATGCCAAGGCAGCCGGTGCCCT
GCTCAATGGGCCTCCACAGTTCAGCACCGCCCCAGAAATCAAGGCCCCTGAGCCTCTGAGCTCCTTGAAG
TCCATGGCGGAACGGGCAGCCATCAGCTCTGGCATTGAGGACCCTGTGCCAACGCTGCACCTGACCGAGC
GAGACATCATCCTGAGCAGTACATCAGCACCTCCGGCCTCAGCCCAGCCGCCCCTGCAGCTGTCAGAGTG
AGGATCCACCGGATCTAGATAACTGATCATAATCAGCCATACCACATTTGTAGAGGTTTTACTTGCTTTA
AAAAACCTCCCACACCTCCCCCTGAACCTGAAACATAAAATGAATGCAATTGTTGTTGTTAACTTGTTTA
TTGCAGCTTATAATGGTTACAAATAAAGCAATAGCATCACAAATTTCACAAATAAAGCATTTTTTTCACT
GCATTCTAGTTGTGGTTTGTCCAAACTCATCAATGTATCTTAACGCGTAAATTGTAAGCGTTAATATTTT
GTTAAAATTCGCGTTAAATTTTTGTTAAATCAGCTCATTTTTTAACCAATAGGCCGAAATCGGCAAAATC
CCTTATAAATCAAAAGAATAGACCGAGATAGGGT
[37 nt withheld, positions 2275-2311]
AAAGAACGTGGACTCCAACGTCAAAGG
[49 nt withheld, positions 2339-2387]
T
[91 nt withheld, positions 2389-2479]
G
[124 nt withheld, positions 2481-2604]
CAGGTGGCACTTTTCGGGGAAATGTGCGCGGAACCCCTATTTGTTTATTTTTCTAAATACATTCAAATAT
GTATCCGCTCATGAGACAATAACCCTGATAAATGCTTCAATAATATTGAAAAAGGAAGAGTCCTGAGGCG
GAAAGAACCAGCTGTGGAATGTGTGTCAGTTAGGGTGTGGAAAGTCCCCAGGCTCCCCAGCAGGCAGAAG
TATGCAAAGCATGCATCTCAATTAGTCAGCAACCAGGTGTGGAAAGTCCCCAGGCTCCCCAGCAGGCAGA
AGTATGCAAAGCATGCATCTCAATTAGTCAGCAACCATAGTCCCGCCCCTAACTCCGCCCATCCCGCCCC
TAACTCCGCCCAGTTCCGCCCATTCTCCGCCCCATGGCTGACTAATTTTTTTTATTTATGCAGAGGCCGA
GGCCGCCTCGGCCTCTGAGCTATTCCAGAAGTAGTGAGGAGGCTTTTTTGGAGGCCTAGGCTTTTGCAAA
GATCGATCAAGAGACAGGATGAGGATCGTTTCGCATGATTGAACAAGATGGATTGCACGCAGGTTCTCCG
GCCGCTTGGGTGGAGAGGCTATTCGGCTATGACTGGGCACAACAGACAATCGGCTGCTCTGATGCCGCCG
TGTTCCGGCTGTCAGCGCAGGGGCGCCCGGTTCTTTTTGTCAAGACCGACCTGTCCGGTGCCCTGAATGA
ACTGCAAGACGAGGCAGCGCGGCTATCGTGGCTGGCCACGACGGGCGTTCCTTGCGCAGCTGTGCTCGAC
GTTGTCACTGAAGCGGGAAGGGACTGGCTGCTATTGGGCGAAGTGCCGGGGCAGGATCTCCTGTCATCTC
ACCTTGCTCCTGCCGAGAAAGTATCCATCATGGCTGATGCAATGCGGCGGCTGCATACGCTTGATCCGGC
TACCTGCCCATTCGACCACCAAGCGAAACATCGCATCGAGCGAGCACGTACTCGGATGGAAGCCGGTCTT
GTCGATCAGGATGATCTGGACGAAGAGCATCAGGGGCTCGCGCCAGCCGAACTGTTCGCCAGGCTCAAGG
CGAGCATGCCCGACGGCGAGGATCTCGTCGTGACCCATGGCGATGCCTGCTTGCCGAATATCATGGTGGA
AAATGGCCGCTTTTCTGGATTCATCGACTGTGGCCGGCTGGGTGTGGCGGACCGCTATCAGGACATAGCG
TTGGCTACCCGTGATATTGCTGAAGAGCTTGGCGGCGAATGGGCTGACCGCTTCCTCGTGCTTTACGGTA
TCGCCGCTCCCGATTCGCAGCGCATCGCCTTCTATCGCCTTCTTGACGAGTTCTTCTGAGCGGGACTCTG
GGGTTCGAAATGACCGACCAAGCGACGCCCAACCTGCCATCACGAGATTTCGATTCCACCGCCGCCTTCT
ATGAAAGGTTGGGCTTCGGAATCGTTTTCCGGGACGCCGGCTGGATGATCCTCCAGCGCGGGGATCTCAT
GCTGGAGTTCTTCGCCCACCCTAGGGGGAGGCTAACTGAAACACGGAAGGAGACAATACCGGAAGGAACC
CGCGCTATGACGGCAATAAAAAGACAGAATAAAACGCACGGTGTTGGGTCGTTTGTTCATAAACGCGGGG
TTCGGTCCCAGGGCTGGCACTCTGTCGATACCCCACCGAGACCCCATTGGGGCCAATACGCCCGCGTTTC
TTCCTTTTCCCCACCCCACCCCCCAAGTTCGGGTGAAGGCCCAGGGCTCGCAGCCAACGTCGGGGCGGCA
GGCCCTGCCATAGCCTCAGGTTACTCATATATACTTTAGATTGATTTAAAACTTCATTTTTAATTTAAAA
GGATCTAGGTGAAGATCCTTTTTGATAATCTCATGACCAAAATCCCTTAACGTGAGTTTTCGTTCCACTG
AGCGTCAGACCCCGTAGAAAAGATCAAAGGATCTTCTTGAGATCCTTTTTTTCTGCGCGTAATCTGCTGC
TTGCAAACAAAAAAACCACCGCTACCAGCGGTGGTTTGTTTGCCGGATCAAGAGCTACCAACTCTTTTTC
CGAAGGTAACTGGCTTCAGCAGAGCGCAGATACCAAATACTGTCCTTCTAGTGTAGCCGTAGTTAGGCCA
CCACTTCAAGAACTCTGTAGCACCGCCTACATACCTCGCTCTGCTAATCCTGTTACCAGTGGCTGCTGCC
AGTGGCGATAAGTCGTGTCTTACCGGGTTGGACTCAAGACGATAGTTACCGGATAAGGCGCAGCGGTCGG
GCTGAACGGGGGGTTCGTGCACACAGCCCAGCTTGGAGCGAACGACCTACACCGAACTGAGATACCTACA
GCGTGAGCTATGAGAAAGCGCCACGCTTCCCGAAGGGAGAAAGGCGGACAGGTATCCGGTAAGCGGCAGG
GTCGGAACAGGAGAGCGCACGAGGGAGCTTCCAGGGGGAAACGCCTGGTATCTTTATAGTCCTGTCGGGT
TTCGCCACCTCTGACTTGAGCGTCGATTTTTGTGATGCTCGTCAGGGGGGCGGAGCCTATGGAAAAACGC
CAGCAACGCGGCCTTTTTACGGTTCCTGGCCTTTTGCTGGCCTTTTGCTCACATGTTCTTTCCTGCGTTA
TCCCCTGATTCTGTGGATAACCGTATTACCGCCATGCAT
Features (pLannotate 1.2.2; 18 found; start..end, strand, type, name):
     61..364     +  enhancer       CMV enhancer: human cytomegalovirus immediate early enhancer
    365..568     +  promoter       CMV promoter: human cytomegalovirus (CMV) immediate early promoter
    564..597     +  LTR            5' LTR (truncated) (fragment): truncated 5' long terminal repeat (LTR) from HIV-1
    613..631     +  promoter       T7 promoter: promoter for bacteriophage T7 RNA polymerase
    665..730     +  CDS            N (fragment): REGN_LAMBD - Experimental evidence at protein level: Swiss-Prot protein existence level 1. Plays a role as a transcriptional antitermination factor that allows the virus to initiate its lytic phase. Activates expression of the delayed viral early genes by modifying host RNA polymerase (RNAP) into a form that is resistant to termination signals. This antitermination function requires the host NusA protein which serves to stabilize the interaction between antitermination protein N and host RNA polymerase. From Escherichia phage lambda (Bacteriophage lambda).
    755..781     +  CDS            3xHA (fragment): three tandem HA epitope tags
    787..832     +  misc_feature   MCS (fragment): multiple cloning site
    833..1888    +  CDS            CNOT3 (fragment): CNOT3_HUMAN - Also known as KIAA0691, LENG2, NOT3. Experimental evidence at protein level: Swiss-Prot protein existence level 1. Component of the CCR4-NOT complex which is one of the major cellular mRNA deadenylases and is linked to various cellular processes including bulk mRNA degradation, miRNA-mediated repression, translational repression during translational initiation and general transcription regulation. Additional complex functions may be a consequence of its influence on mRNA expression. May be involved in metabolic regulation; may be involved in recruitment of the CCR4-NOT complex to
   1914..1998    +  CDS            large T antigen (fragment): large T antigen from SV40 (simian virus 40)
   2021..2142    +  polyA_signal   SV40 poly(A) signal: SV40 polyadenylation signal
   2176..2604    -  rep_origin     f1 ori (sequence partly withheld): f1 bacteriophage origin of replication; arrow indicates direction of (+) strand synthesis
   2631..2735    +  promoter       AmpR promoter: bla
   2737..3094    +  promoter       SV40 promoter: SV40 enhancer and early promoter
   3129..3923    +  CDS            NeoR/KanR: aminoglycoside phosphotransferase from Tn5; aph(3')-II (or nptII); confers resistance to neomycin, kanamycin, and G418 (Geneticin®)
   3944..4096    +  CDS            ble (fragment): BLE_KLEPN - Experimental evidence at protein level: Swiss-Prot protein existence level 1. Binding protein with a strong affinity to the bleomycin family of antibiotics. Binds to CL990; an antimitotic-antibiotic compound. From Klebsiella pneumoniae.
   4155..4202    +  polyA_signal   HSV TK poly(A) signal: herpes simplex virus thymidine kinase polyadenylation signal (Cole and Stacy, 1985)
   4293..4309    -  polyA_signal   bGH poly(A) signal (fragment): bovine growth hormone polyadenylation signal
   4531..5119    +  rep_origin     ori: high-copy-number ColE1/pMB1/pBR322/pUC origin of replication
