[The description below was written by a language model from this plasmid's Addgene catalogue record and pLannotate feature annotations shown in this document.]
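Description:
pLNHA-C1-HsNot3_239-590_K is a 5,233 nt mammalian expression plasmid encoding a fragment of human CNOT3 (residues 239–590), a subunit of the CCR4-NOT deadenylase complex. The catalogue lists the backbone as unknown. The annotated features nonetheless show a layout typical of C1-type CMV vectors, with the tags placed upstream of the cloning site. It has a high-copy ColE1/pUC origin for propagation in E. coli and an f1 origin. A single NeoR/KanR gene sits behind tandem bacterial (bla) and SV40 early promoters and is followed by an HSV TK polyadenylation signal. This arrangement gives kanamycin selection in bacteria and should allow G418 selection in mammalian cells.

Expression is driven by the CMV immediate-early enhancer and promoter and terminated by an SV40 poly(A) signal. A T7 promoter also lies upstream of the coding region. The open reading frame begins with a short fragment of the bacteriophage lambda N protein, followed by an HA epitope tag, remnants of the multiple cloning site, and then the CNOT3 fragment. The insert derives from a Kazusa cDNA clone and carries two silent changes relative to the NCBI reference. The lambda N peptide binds BoxB RNA hairpins, so a λN-HA fusion of this kind is generally used to tether a protein to a BoxB-containing reporter mRNA and test its effect on that transcript, while the HA tag permits detection or immunoprecipitation. The record itself states only "mammalian expression", and links the plasmid to a study of the structure and assembly of the NOT module of human CCR4-NOT. Several small hits (HIV-1 LTR, large T antigen, ble and bGH poly(A) fragments) are probably backbone remnants or annotation artefacts rather than functional elements. The depositor sequence may be theoretical.
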