Addgene plasmid #146796: pLNHA-C1-HsNot3_239-590_K
Purpose: Mammalian Expression of HsNot3_239-590
Depositing lab: Elisa Izaurralde. Depositing organization: Max Planck Institute for Developmental Biology. Publication: Structure and assembly of the NOT module of the human CCR4-NOT complex. Boland A, Chen Y, Raisch T, Jonas S, Kuzuoglu-Ozturk D, Wohlbold L, Weichenrieder O, Izaurralde E. Nat Struct Mol Biol. 2013 Nov;20(11):1289-97. doi: 10.1038/nsmb.2681. Epub 2013 Oct 13. PubMed 24121232.
Backbone
  Vector backbone: Unknown
  Vector type: Mammalian Expression
Growth in bacteria
  Bacterial resistance: Kanamycin, 50 μg/mL
  Growth temperature: 37°C
  Growth strain: DH5alpha
  Copy number: High Copy
Gene/Insert
  Gene/Insert name: HsNot3_239-590 (alt name: CNOT3 cloned from a Kazusa clone : KIAA0691)
  Species: H. sapiens (human)
  Mutation: two silent mutations compared to the sequence given by NCBI: NM_014516.2
  Entrez Gene: CNOT3 (a.k.a. IDDSADF, LENG2, NOT3, NOT3H)
  Cloning method: Unknown
Terms and licenses: Academic/Nonprofit Terms; Industry Terms: Not Available to Industry
Depositor comments: Plasmids from this collection were made available to the research community and donated after the lab closed. Please note that the sequence provided by the depositing laboratory may be theoretical/predicted or based on Sanger sequencing results. There may be discrepancies between sequencing results obtained by Addgene and the depositor sequence. If an Addgene verified sequence is not available, please contact before placing your order to request that our lab fully sequence the plasmid.
How to cite: pLNHA-C1-HsNot3_239-590_K was a gift from Elisa Izaurralde (Addgene plasmid # 146796 ; http://n2t.net/addgene:146796 ; RRID:Addgene_146796)
